Addgene plasmid #178079: pACEBac1-gamma-TuSC
Purpose: Insect cell expression of gamma-TuSC
Depositing lab: Tarun Kapoor. Depositing organization: Rockefeller University. Publication: Biochemical reconstitutions reveal principles of human gamma-TuRC assembly and function. Wieczorek M, Ti SC, Urnavicius L, Molloy KR, Aher A, Chait BT, Kapoor TM. J Cell Biol. 2021 Mar 1;220(3). pii: 211719. doi: 10.1083/jcb.202009146. PubMed 33496729.
Backbone
  Vector backbone: pACEBac1
  Backbone manufacturer: Geneva Biotech
  Total vector size (bp): 10949
  Vector type: Insect Expression
Growth in bacteria
  Bacterial resistance: Gentamicin, 10 μg/mL
  Growth temperature: 30°C
  Growth strain: DH5alpha
  Copy number: Unknown
Gene/Insert 1
  Gene/Insert name: gamma-tubulin
  Species: H. sapiens (human)
  Insert size (bp): 1353
  Entrez Gene: TUBG1 (a.k.a. CDCBM4, GCP-1, TUBG, TUBGCP1)
  Tag / fusion protein: TEV-His6 (C terminal on insert)
Gene/Insert 2
  Gene/Insert name: GCP2
  Species: H. sapiens (human)
  Insert size (bp): 2790
  Entrez Gene: TUBGCP2 (a.k.a. ALP4, GCP-2, GCP2, Grip103, PAMDDFS, SPBC97, SPC97, Spc97p, h103p, hGCP2, hSpc97)
Gene/Insert 3
  Gene/Insert name: GCP3
  Species: H. sapiens (human)
  Insert size (bp): 2721
  Entrez Gene: TUBGCP3 (a.k.a. 104p, ALP6, GCP3, Grip104, SPBC98, Spc98, Spc98p)
Terms and licenses: Academic/Nonprofit Terms; Industry Terms: Not Available to Industry
Depositor comments: Assembled via BstXI/Iceu-I restriction digestion following the MultiBac manual
How to cite: pACEBac1-gamma-TuSC was a gift from Tarun Kapoor (Addgene plasmid # 178079 ; http://n2t.net/addgene:178079 ; RRID:Addgene_178079)
