[The description below was written by a language model from this plasmid's Addgene catalogue record and pLannotate feature annotations shown in this document.]
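Description:
pACEBac1-gamma-TuSC is a 10,949 bp baculovirus transfer plasmid built on the pACEBac1 acceptor vector of the MultiBac system, designed to co-express the three human subunits of the gamma-tubulin small complex (gamma-TuSC) in insect cells. It is maintained in E. coli through a high-copy ColE1/pUC-type origin and selected with gentamicin, the resistance gene (aacC1) being driven by a class 1 integron Pc promoter. The resistance marker and the whole expression region lie between the Tn7R and Tn7L ends of a mini-Tn7 element, so the payload can be transposed into a baculovirus bacmid to generate recombinant virus. A single loxP site upstream of the first cassette is the standard MultiBac feature that allows Cre-mediated fusion with donor plasmids, although the record does not indicate that it was used here.

The payload consists of three tandem expression cassettes in the same orientation, each with its own polyhedrin promoter (a very late, strong baculoviral promoter) and SV40 polyadenylation signal. In order they encode GCP2 (TUBGCP2), GCP3 (TUBGCP3) and gamma-tubulin (TUBG1). Gamma-tubulin carries a C-terminal TEV protease cleavage site followed, according to the catalogue entry, by a His6 tag. The His6 tag itself is not separately annotated in the feature table. This arrangement allows affinity capture of the assembled complex through one subunit and subsequent tag removal. The short "large T antigen" and "SET1" fragment annotations that recur after each gene fall in the terminator and multiplication-module regions of the backbone and are probably incidental matches rather than expressed elements. The depositor notes that the cassettes were combined by BstXI/I-CeuI digestion following the MultiBac procedure. The construct is used to produce recombinant human gamma-TuSC for biochemical reconstitution studies of gamma-tubulin ring complex assembly and function.
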