Features (pLannotate 1.2.2; 22 found; start..end, strand, type, name):
    190..778     +  rep_origin     ori: high-copy-number ColE1/pMB1/pBR322/pUC origin of replication
    913..1136    -  mobile_element Tn7R: mini-Tn7 element (right end of the Tn7 transposon) Tn7
   1203..1736    -  CDS            GmR: gentamycin acetyltransferase; aacC1; confers resistance to gentamycin
   1925..1953    -  promoter       Pc promoter: intI1 (promoter lies within the coding sequence); class 1 integron promoter
   2024..2057    +  protein_bind   loxP: Cre-mediated recombination occurs in the 8-bp core sequence (GCATACAT). Cre recombinase
   2134..2225    +  promoter       polyhedrin promoter: polh from Autographa californica; promoter for the baculovirus polyhedrin gene
   2290..5079    +  CDS            TUBGCP2: GCP2_HUMAN - Also known as GCP2. Experimental evidence at protein level: Swiss-Prot protein existence level 1. Gamma-tubulin complex is necessary for microtubule nucleation at the centrosome. Plays a role in neuronal migration. From Homo sapiens (Human).
   5106..5189    +  CDS            large T antigen (fragment): large T antigen from SV40 (simian virus 40)
   5212..5346    +  polyA_signal   SV40 poly(A) signal: SV40 polyadenylation signal
   5375..5424    +  CDS            SET1 (fragment): solubility-enhancement tag derived from T7 phage gene 10B
   5518..5609    +  promoter       polyhedrin promoter: polh from Autographa californica; promoter for the baculovirus polyhedrin gene
   5690..8410    +  CDS            TUBGCP3: GCP3_HUMAN - Also known as GCP3. Experimental evidence at protein level: Swiss-Prot protein existence level 1. Gamma-tubulin complex is necessary for microtubule nucleation at the centrosome. From Homo sapiens (Human).
   8437..8520    +  CDS            large T antigen (fragment): large T antigen from SV40 (simian virus 40)
   8543..8677    +  polyA_signal   SV40 poly(A) signal: SV40 polyadenylation signal
   8706..8755    +  CDS            SET1 (fragment): solubility-enhancement tag derived from T7 phage gene 10B
   8849..8940    +  promoter       polyhedrin promoter: polh from Autographa californica; promoter for the baculovirus polyhedrin gene
   9005..10357   +  CDS            TUBG1: TBG1_HUMAN - Also known as TUBG. Experimental evidence at protein level: Swiss-Prot protein existence level 1. Tubulin is the major constituent of microtubules. The gamma chain is found at microtubule organizing centers (MTOC) such as the spindle poles or the centrosome. Pericentriolar matrix component that regulates alpha/beta chain minus-end nucleation, centrosome duplication and spindle formation. From Homo sapiens (Human).
  10358..10378   +  CDS            TEV site: tobacco etch virus (TEV) protease recognition and cleavage site
  10423..10506   +  CDS            large T antigen (fragment): large T antigen from SV40 (simian virus 40)
  10529..10663   +  polyA_signal   SV40 poly(A) signal: SV40 polyadenylation signal
  10692..10741   +  CDS            SET1 (fragment): solubility-enhancement tag derived from T7 phage gene 10B
  10784..10949   -  mobile_element Tn7L: mini-Tn7 element (left end of the Tn7 transposon) Tn7
>Addgene plasmid #178079 | pACEBac1-gamma-TuSC | addgene full sequence | sequence record 353431 | Addgene NGS Result
ACCGGTTGACTTGGGTCAACTGTCAGACCAAGTTTACTCATATATACTTTAGATTGATTTAAAACTTCAT
TTTTAATTTAAAAGGATCTAGGTGAAGATCCTTTTTGATAATCTCATGACCAAAATCCCTTAACGTGAGT
TTTCGTTCCACTGAGCGTCAGACCCCGTAGAAAAGATCAAAGGATCTTCTTGAGATCCTTTTTTTCTGCG
CGTAATCTGCTGCTTGCAAACAAAAAAACCACCGCTACCAGCGGTGGTTTGTTTGCCGGATCAAGAGCTA
CCAACTCTTTTTCCGAAGGTAACTGGCTTCAGCAGAGCGCAGATACCAAATACTGTTCTTCTAGTGTAGC
CGTAGTTAGGCCACCACTTCAAGAACTCTGTAGCACCGCCTACATACCTCGCTCTGCTAATCCTGTTACC
AGTGGCTGCTGCCAGTGGCGATAAGTCGTGTCTTACCGGGTTGGACTCAAGACGATAGTTACCGGATAAG
GCGCAGCGGTCGGGCTGAACGGGGGGTTCGTGCACACAGCCCAGCTTGGAGCGAACGACCTACACCGAAC
TGAGATACCTACAGCGTGAGCTATGAGAAAGCGCCACGCTTCCCGAAGGGAGAAAGGCGGACAGGTATCC
GGTAAGCGGCAGGGTCGGAACAGGAGAGCGCACGAGGGAGCTTCCAGGGGGAAACGCCTGGTATCTTTAT
AGTCCTGTCGGGTTTCGCCACCTCTGACTTGAGCGTCGATTTTTGTGATGCTCGTCAGGGGGGCGGAGCC
TATGGAAAAACGCCAGCAACGCGGCCTTTTTACGGTTCCTGGCCTTTTGCTGGCCTTTTGCTCACATGTT
CTTTCCTGCGTTATCCCCTGATTGACTTGGGTCGCTCTTCCTGTGGATGCGCAGATGCCCTGCGTAAGCG
GGTGTGGGCGGACAATAAAGTCTTAAACTGAACAAAATAGATCTAAACTATGACAATAAAGTCTTAAACT
AGACAGAATAGTTGTAAACTGAAATCAGTCCAGTTATGCTGTGAAAAAGCATACTGGACTTTTGTTATGG
CTAAAGCAAACTCTTCATTTTCTGAAGTGCAAATTGCCCGTCGTATTAAAGAGGGGCGTGGCCAAGGGCA
TGTAAAGACTATATTCGCGGCGTTGTGACAATTTACCGAACAACTCCGCGGCCGGGAAGCCGATCTCGGC
TTGAACGAATTGTTAGGTGGCGGTACTTGGGTCGATATCAAAGTGCATCACTTCTTCCCGTATGCCCAAC
TTTGTATAGAGAGCCACTGCGGGATCGTCACCGTAATCTGCTTGCACGTAGATCACATAAGCACCAAGCG
CGTTGGCCTCATGCTTGAGGAGATTGATGAGCGCGGTGGCAATGCCCTGCCTCCGGTGCTCGCCGGAGAC
TGCGAGATCATAGATATAGATCTCACTACGCGGCTGCTCAAACTTGGGCAGAACGTAAGCCGCGAGAGCG
CCAACAACCGCTTCTTGGTCGAAGGCAGCAAGCGCGATGAATGTCTTACTACGGAGCAAGTTCCCGAGGT
AATCGGAGTCCGGCTGATGTTGGGAGTAGGTGGCTACGTCTCCGAACTCACGACCGAAAAGATCAAGAGC
AGCCCGCATGGATTTGACTTGGTCAGGGCCGAGCCTACATGTGCGAATGATGCCCATACTTGAGCCACCT
AACTTTGTTTTAGGGCGACTGCCCTGCTGCGTAACATCGTTGCTGCTGCGTAACATCGTTGCTGCTCCAT
AACATCAAACATCGACCCACGGCGTAACGCGCTTGCTGCTTGGATGCCCGAGGCATAGACTGTACAAAAA
AACAGTCATAACAAGCCATGAAAACCGCCACTGCGCCGTTACCACCGCTGCGTTCGGTCAAGGTTCTGGA
CCAGTTGCGTGAGCGCATACGCTACTTGCATTACAGTTTACGAACCGAACAGGCTTATGTCAACTGGGTT
CGTGCCTTCATCCGTTTCCACGGTGTGCGTCACCCGGCAACCTTGGGCAGCAGCGAAGTCGCCATAACTT
CGTATAGCATACATTATACGAAGTTATCTGTAACTATAACGGTCCTAAGGTAGCGAGTTTAAACACTAGT
ATCGATTCGCGACCTACTCCGGAATATTAATAGATCATGGAGATAATTAAAATGATAACCATCTCGCAAA
TAAATAAGTATTTTACTGTTTTCGTAACAGTTTTGTAATAAAAAAACCTATAAATATTCCGGATTATTCA
TACCGTCCCACCATCGGGCGCGGATCCCGGTCCGAAGCGCGCGGAATTCATGAGTGAATTTCGGATTCAC
CATGACGTCAATGAACTGCTTAGCCTGCTGCGTGTCCACGGAGGAGATGGGGCTGAGGTCTACATTGACC
TGCTTCAAAAGAACAGGACCCCGTACGTCACTACCACTGTCTCTGCTCACAGTGCCAAGGTTAAAATTGC
AGAGTTTTCTCGTACTCCAGAAGACTTTCTAAAGAAATATGATGAACTGAAATCTAAAAATACAAGGAAC
CTTGACCCGCTGGTGTACCTGTTGTCAAAGCTCACGGAAGACAAAGAGACTCTGCAGTACTTACAACAGA
ATGCAAAAGAAAGAGCTGAGCTTGCAGCCGCTGCTGTGGGCAGCAGTACCACCAGCATCAACGTCCCTGC
CGCGGCCTCCAAGATCTCCATGCAGGAGCTTGAGGAACTGAGGAAGCAGCTTGGCAGCGTGGCCACAGGC
TCCACGCTGCAGCAGTCTCTGGAACTTAAAAGAAAGATGCTTCGAGACAAGCAGAACAAAAAAAATTCAG
GCCAGCACCTCCCCATCTTCCCAGCATGGGTGTATGAGAGACCTGCCCTGATCGGGGATTTCCTGATTGG
TGCTGGCATCAGCACAGACACCGCTTTGCCGATAGTTCTTTTGGGATGGAGTCTCGCTCTGTCGCCCAGG
CTGAAGTGCAGTGGCGTGATCTCGGCACACTGCGGCCTCCACCTCCCAGGCACGTTGCCCCTGGCCTCGC
AGGAGTCGGCCGTGGTGGAGGACCTGCTGTACGTGCTGGTGGGCGTGGACGGGAGGTACGTCAGTGCTCA
GCCCCTGGCTGGGAGGCAGAGCCGGACCTTCCTCGTGGACCCCAACCTGGACCTGTCCATCAGGGAGCTG
GTGCACAGGATCCTCCCAGTGGCCGCCAGCTACTCCGCTGTGACCAGGTTCATTGAAGAGAAGTCTTCCT
TCGAGTACGGGCAGGTGAACCACGCCCTGGCGGCCGCCATGCGCACCCTGGTGAAGGAGCACCTGATTCT
GGTGTCACAGCTGGAGCAGCTGCACAGGCAGGGCCTCCTTTCGCTGCAGAAGCTCTGGTTCTACATCCAG
CCAGCCATGCGCACCATGGACATCCTGGCCTCCCTCGCGACCTCGGTGGACAAAGGCGAATGTCTTGGGG
GGTCCACGCTGAGCCTGCTCCACGACAGGAGCTTCAGCTACACAGGGGACAGCCAGGCGCAGGAGCTATG
CCTGTACCTAACCAAGGCGGCCAGTGCTCCCTACTTCGAGGTTCTGGAGAAGTGGATCTACAGGGGCATC
ATCCACGACCCATACAGTGAGTTTATGGTCGAGGAGCACGAGCTGCGGAAGGAGAGGATCCAGGAGGATT
ACAACGACAAGTACTGGGACCAGCGGTACACCATCGTCCAGCAGCAGATCCCGTCCTTCCTGCAGAAAAT
GGCGGACAAGATCCTCAGCACAGGAAAATATCTAAATGTGGTCAGAGAGTGTGGCCATGACGTCACCTGC
CCGGTGGCTAAAGAGATCATCTACACGTTAAAAGAGCGGGCGTATGTGGAGCAGATCGAGAAGGCGTTTA
ACTACGCCAGCAAGGTGCTGCTGGACTTCCTGATGGAGGAGAAGGAGCTGGTGGCTCACCTCAGGTCCAT
CAAGCGCTACTTCCTCATGGACCAGGGCGACTTCTTCGTGCACTTCATGGACCTCGCGGAGGAGGAGCTC
CGGAAGCCGGTGGAGGACATCACGCCCCCTCGCCTGGAAGCGCTCCTGGAGCTGGCGCTGCGCATGAGCA
CGGCCAACACTGACCCCTTCAAGGACGACCTCAAGATCGACCTGATGCCCCATGACCTCATCACTCAGCT
CTTGCGCGTCCTGGCCATCGAGACCAAGCAGGAGAAGGCGATGGCGCACGCCGACCCGACGGAGCTGGCG
CTGAGCGGCCTGGAGGCCTTCTCTTTCGACTACATCGTCAAGTGGCCCCTTTCGCTCATCATCAACAGGA
AAGCCCTCACTCGCTACCAGATGCTCTTCAGGCACATGTTCTATTGCAAGCACGTGGAGCGGCAGCTCTG
CAGCGTCTGGATCAGCAACAAAACCGCCAAGCAGCACTCGCTGCACTCCGCCCAGTGGTTTGCTGGGGCT
TTCACTCTGCGGCAGCGAATGCTCAACTTCGTCCAGAATATTCAATACTACATGATGTTCGAAGTGATGG
AACCGACCTGGCACATCCTGGAGAAAAACCTGAAATCCGCCTCCAACATTGACGACGTCCTTGGCCACCA
CACAGGCTTCCTGGACACCTGCCTGAAGGACTGCATGCTCACCAACCCCGAGCTGCTGAAGGTCTTCTCC
AAGCTCATGTCTGTGTGCGTCATGTTCACCAACTGCATGCAGAAATTTACACAGAGCATGAAATTAGATG
GCGAGCTGGGCGGGCAGACGCTGGAGCACAGCACCGTCCTGGGGCTGCCCGCAGGGGCCGAGGAGCGGGC
CCGGAAGGAGCTCGCCAGGAAGCACCTGGCTGAGCACGCAGACACTGTGCAGCTGGTGTCCGGCTTCGAG
GCCACCATCAACAAGTTTGACAAGAACTTCTCAGCCCACCTGCTGGACCTCCTGGCCCGGCTGAGCATCT
ATAGCACCAGTGACTGTGAGCACGGCATGGCCAGCGTCATCTCCAGGCTTGACTTCAATGGTTTCTACAC
GGAGCGCCTGGAGCGCCTGTCTGCAGAGAGGAGCCAGAAGGCCACCCCCCAAGTGCCTGTCCTGCGGGGG
CCCCCGGCTCCTGCACCCAGGGTCGCAGTCACCGCACAGTGAAAGCTTGTCGAGAAGTACTAGAGGATCA
TAATCAGCCATACCACATTTGTAGAGGTTTTACTTGCTTTAAAAAACCTCCCACACCTCCCCCTGAACCT
GAAACATAAAATGAATGCAATTGTTGTTGTTAACTTGTTTATTGCAGCTTATAATGGTTACAAATAAAGC
AATAGCATCACAAATTTCACAAATAAAGCATTTTTTTCACTGCATTCTAGTTGTGGTTTGTCCAAACTCA
TCAATGTATCTTATCATGTCTGGATCTGATCACTGCTTGAGCCTAGAAGATCCGGCTGCTAACAAAGCCC
GAAAGGAAGCTGAGTTGGCTGCTGCCACCGCTGAGCAATAACTATCATAACCCCTAGGGTATACCCATCT
AAGGTAGCGAGTTTAAACACTAGTATCGATTCGCGACCTACTCCGGAATATTAATAGATCATGGAGATAA
TTAAAATGATAACCATCTCGCAAATAAATAAGTATTTTACTGTTTTCGTAACAGTTTTGTAATAAAAAAA
CCTATAAATATTCCGGATTATTCATACCGTCCCACCATCGGGCGCGGATCCCGGTCCGAAGCGCGCGGAA
TTCAAAGGCCTACGTCGACATGGCGACCCCGGACCAGAAGTCGCCGAACGTTCTGCTGCAGAACCTGTGC
TGCAGGATCCTGGGCAGGAGCGAAGCTGATGTAGCCCAGCAGTTCCAGTATGCTGTGCGGGTGATTGGCA
GCAACTTCGCCCCAACTGTTGAAAGAGATGAATTTTTAGTAGCTGAAAAAATCAAGAAAGAGCTTATTCG
ACAACGAAGAGAAGCAGATGCTGCATTATTTTCAGAACTCCACAGAAAACTTCATTCACAGGGAGTTTTG
AAAAATAAATGGTCAATACTCTACCTCTTGCTGAGCCTCAGTGAGGACCCACGCAGGCAGCCAAGCAAGG
TTTCTAGCTATGCTACGTTATTTGCTCAGGCCTTACCAAGAGATGCCCACTCAACCCCTTACTACTATGC
CAGGCCTCAGACCCTTCCCCTGAGCTACCAAGATCGGAGTGCCCAGTCAGCCCAGAGCTCCGGCAGCGTG
GGCAGCAGTGGCATCAGCAGCATTGGCCTGTGTGCCCTCAGTGGCCCCGCGCCTGCGCCACAATCTCTCC
TCCCAGGACAGTCTAATCAAGCTCCAGGAGTAGGAGATTGCCTTCGACAGCAGTTGGGGTCACGACTCGC
ATGGACTTTAACTGCAAATCAGCCTTCTTCACAAGCCACTACCTCAAAAGGTGTCCCCAGTGCTGTGTCT
CGCAACATGACAAGGTCCAGGAGAGAAGGGGATACGGGTGGTACTATGGAAATTACAGAAGCAGCTCTGG
TAAGGGACATTTTGTACGTCTTTCAGGGCATAGATGGCAAAAACATCAAAATGAACAACACTGAAAATTG
TTACAAAGTAGAAGGAAAGGCAAATCTAAGTAGGTCTTTGAGAGACACAGCAGTCAGGCTTTCTGAGTTG
GGATGGTTGCATAATAAAATCAGAAGATACACGGACCAGAGGAGCCTGGACCGCTCATTCGGACTCGTCG
GGCAGAGCTTTTGTGCTGCCTTGCACCAGGAACTCAGAGAATACTATCGATTGCTCTCTGTTTTACATTC
TCAGCTACAACTAGAGGATGACCAGGGTGTGAATTTGGGACTTGAGAGTAGTTTAACACTTCGGCGCCTC
CTGGTTTGGACCTATGATCCCAAAATACGACTGAAGACCCTTGCGGCCCTAGTGGACCACTGCCAAGGAA
GGAAAGGAGGTGAGCTGGCCTCAGCTGTCCACGCCTACACAAAAACAGGAGACCCGTACATGCGGTCTCT
GGTGCAGCACATCCTCAGCCTCGTGTCTCATCCTGTTTTGAGCTTCCTGTACCGCTGGATATATGATGGG
GAGCTTGAGGACACTTACCACGAATTTTTTGTAGCATCAGATCCAACAGTTAAAACAGATCGACTGTGGC
ACGACAAGTATACTTTGAGGAAATCGATGATTCCTTCGTTTATGACGATGGATCAGTCTAGGAAGGTCCT
TTTGATAGGAAAATCAATAAATTTCTTGCACCAAGTTTGTCATGATCAGACTCCCACTACAAAGATGATA
GCTGTGACCAAGTCTGCAGAGTCACCCCAGGACGCTGCAGACCTATTCACAGACTTGGAAAATGCATTTC
AGGGGAAGATTGATGCTGCTTATTTTGAGACCAGCAAATACCTGTTGGATGTTCTCAATAAAAAGTACAG
CTTGCTGGACCACATGCAGGCAATGAGGCGGTACCTGCTTCTTGGTCAAGGAGACTTTATAAGGCACTTA
ATGGACTTGCTAAAACCAGAACTTGTCCGTCCAGCTACGACTTTGTATCAGCATAACTTGACTGGAATTC
TAGAAACCGCTGTCAGAGCCACCAACGCACAGTTTGACAGTCCTGAGATCCTGCGAAGGCTGGACGTGCG
GCTGCTGGAGGTCTCTCCAGGTGACACTGGATGGGATGTCTTCAGCCTCGATTATCATGTTGACGGACCA
ATTGCAACTGTGTTTACTCGAGAATGTATGAGCCACTACCTAAGAGTATTTAACTTCCTCTGGAGGGCGA
AGCGGATGGAATACATCCTCACTGACATACGGAAGGGACACATGTGCAATGCAAAGCTCCTGAGAAACAT
GCCAGAGTTCTCCGGGGTGCTGCACCAGTGTCACATTTTGGCCTCTGAGATGGTCCATTTCATTCATCAG
ATGCAGTATTACATCACATTTGAGGTGCTTGAATGTTCTTGGGATGAGCTTTGGAACAAAGTCCAGCAGG
CCCAGGATTTGGATCACATCATTGCTGCACACGAGGTGTTCTTAGACACCATCATCTCCCGCTGCCTGCT
GGACAGTGACTCCAGGGCACTTTTAAATCAACTTAGAGCTGTGTTTGATCAAATTATTGAACTTCAGAAT
GCTCAAGATGCAATATACAGAGCTGCTCTGGAAGAATTGCAGAGACGATTACAGTTTGAAGAGAAAAAGA
AACAGCGTGAAATTGAGGGCCAGTGGGGAGTGACGGCAGCAGAGGAAGAGGAGGAAAATAAGAGGATTGG
AGAATTTAAAGAATCTATACCAAAAATGTGCTCACAGTTGCGAATATTGACCCATTTCTACCAGGGTATC
GTGCAGCAGTTTTTGGTGTTACTGACGACCAGCTCTGACGAGAGTCTTCGGTTTCTTAGCTTCAGGCTGG
ACTTCAACGAGCATTACAAAGCCAGGGAGCCCAGGCTCCGTGTGTCTCTGGGTACCAGGGGGCGGCGCAG
CTCCCACACGTGAAAGCTTGTCGAGAAGTACTAGAGGATCATAATCAGCCATACCACATTTGTAGAGGTT
TTACTTGCTTTAAAAAACCTCCCACACCTCCCCCTGAACCTGAAACATAAAATGAATGCAATTGTTGTTG
TTAACTTGTTTATTGCAGCTTATAATGGTTACAAATAAAGCAATAGCATCACAAATTTCACAAATAAAGC
ATTTTTTTCACTGCATTCTAGTTGTGGTTTGTCCAAACTCATCAATGTATCTTATCATGTCTGGATCTGA
TCACTGCTTGAGCCTAGAAGATCCGGCTGCTAACAAAGCCCGAAAGGAAGCTGAGTTGGCTGCTGCCACC
GCTGAGCAATAACTATCATAACCCCTAGGGTATACCCATCTAAGGTAGCGAGTTTAAACACTAGTATCGA
TTCGCGACCTACTCCGGAATATTAATAGATCATGGAGATAATTAAAATGATAACCATCTCGCAAATAAAT
AAGTATTTTACTGTTTTCGTAACAGTTTTGTAATAAAAAAACCTATAAATATTCCGGATTATTCATACCG
TCCCACCATCGGGCGCGGATCCCGGTCCGAAGCGCGCGGAATTCATGCCGAGGGAAATCATCACCCTACA
GTTGGGCCAGTGCGGCAATCAGATTGGGTTCGAGTTCTGGAAACAGCTGTGCGCCGAGCATGGTATCAGC
CCCGAGGGCATCGTGGAGGAGTTCGCCACCGAGGGCACTGACCGCAAGGACGTCTTTTTCTACCAGGCAG
ACGATGAGCACTACATCCCCCGGGCCGTGCTGCTGGACTTGGAACCCCGGGTGATCCACTCCATCCTCAA
CTCCCCCTATGCCAAGCTCTACAACCCAGAGAACATCTACCTGTCGGAACATGGAGGAGGAGCTGGCAAC
AACTGGGCCAGCGGATTCTCCCAGGGAGAAAAGATCCATGAGGACATTTTTGACATCATAGACCGGGAGG
CAGATGGTAGTGACAGTCTAGAGGGCTTTGTGCTGTGTCACTCCATTGCTGGGGGGACAGGCTCTGGACT
GGGTTCCTACCTCTTAGAACGGCTGAATGACAGGTATCCTAAGAAGCTGGTGCAGACATACTCAGTGTTT
CCCAACCAGGACGAGATGAGCGATGTGGTGGTCCAGCCTTACAATTCACTCCTCACACTCAAGAGGCTGA
CGCAGAATGCAGACTGTGTGGTGGTGCTGGACAACACAGCCCTGAACCGGATTGCCACAGACCGCCTGCA
CATCCAGAACCCATCCTTCTCCCAGATCAACCAGCTGGTGTCTACCATCATGTCAGCCAGCACCACCACC
CTGCGCTACCCTGGCTACATGAACAATGACCTCATCGGCCTCATCGCCTCGCTCATTCCCACCCCACGGC
TCCACTTCCTCATGACCGGCTACACCCCTCTCACTACGGACCAGTCAGTGGCCAGCGTGAGGAAGACTAC
GGTCCTGGATGTCATGAGGCGGCTGCTGCAGCCCAAGAACGTGATGGTGTCCACAGGCCGAGACCGCCAG
ACCAACCACTGCTACATCGCCATCCTCAACATCATCCAGGGAGAGGTGGACCCCACCCAGGTCCACAAGA
GCTTGCAGAGGATCCGGGAACGCAAGTTGGCCAACTTCATCCCGTGGGGCCCCGCCAGCATCCAGGTGGC
CCTGTCGAGGAAGTCTCCCTACCTGCCCTCGGCCCACCGGGTCAGCGGGCTCATGATGGCCAACCACACC
AGCATCTCCTCGCTCTTCGAGAGAACCTGTCGCCAGTATGACAAGCTGCGTAAGCGGGAGGCCTTCCTGG
AGCAGTTCCGCAAGGAGGACATGTTCAAGGACAACTTTGATGAGATGGACACATCCAGGGAGATTGTGCA
GCAGCTCATCGATGAGTACCATGCGGCCACACGGCCAGACTACATCTCCTGGGGCACCCAGGAGCAGGAA
AACCTGTATTTTCAGGGCCATCACCATCATCACCACTAGAAGCTTGTCGAGAAGTACTAGAGGATCATAA
TCAGCCATACCACATTTGTAGAGGTTTTACTTGCTTTAAAAAACCTCCCACACCTCCCCCTGAACCTGAA
ACATAAAATGAATGCAATTGTTGTTGTTAACTTGTTTATTGCAGCTTATAATGGTTACAAATAAAGCAAT
AGCATCACAAATTTCACAAATAAAGCATTTTTTTCACTGCATTCTAGTTGTGGTTTGTCCAAACTCATCA
ATGTATCTTATCATGTCTGGATCTGATCACTGCTTGAGCCTAGAAGATCCGGCTGCTAACAAAGCCCGAA
AGGAAGCTGAGTTGGCTGCTGCCACCGCTGAGCAATAACTATCATAACCCCTAGGGTATACCCATCTAAT
TGGAACCAGATAAGTGAAATCTAGTTCCAAACTATTTTGTCATTTTTAATTTTCGTATTAGCTTACGACG
CTACACCCAGTTCCCATCTATTTTGTCACTCTTCCCTAAATAATCCTTAAAAACTCCATTTCCACCCCTC
CCAGTTCCCAACTATTTTGTCCGCCCACA
